Addgene plasmid #108693: pGEX6P1‐hsRNASEH2BCA(D34A/D169A)
Purpose: For expression in E coli of N-terminally GST-tagged human RNASEH2B and untagged RNASEH2C and A (with D34A and D169A catalytic site mutations) for purification of the RNase H2 trimeric enzyme
Depositing lab: Andrew Jackson & Martin Reijns. Depositing organization: University of Edinburgh. Publication: The structure of the human RNase H2 complex defines key interaction interfaces relevant to enzyme function and human disease. Reijns MA, Bubeck D, Gibson LC, Graham SC, Baillie GS, Jones EY, Jackson AP. J Biol Chem. 2011 Mar 25;286(12):10530-9. doi: 10.1074/jbc.M110.177394. Epub 2010 Dec 22. PubMed 21177854.
Backbone
  Vector backbone: pGEX6P1
  Backbone manufacturer: Amersham
  Backbone size w/o insert (bp): 4984
  Total vector size (bp): 7400
  Modifications to backbone: SacI site added between between RNASEH2A stop codon and NotI site
  Vector type: Bacterial Expression
Growth in bacteria
  Bacterial resistance: Ampicillin, 100 μg/mL
  Growth temperature: 37°C
  Growth strain: DH5alpha
  Copy number: High Copy
Gene/Insert 1
  Gene/Insert name: RNASEH2B
  Species: H. sapiens (human)
  Insert size (bp): 938
  Mutation: excluding methionine start
  Entrez Gene: RNASEH2B (a.k.a. AGS2, DLEU8)
  Promoter: tac
  Tag / fusion protein: GST (N terminal on insert)
  Cloning method: Restriction Enzyme; 5′ cloning site SalI (not destroyed); 3′ cloning site ClaI (not destroyed)
  Sequencing primers: 5′ GGGCTGGCAAGCCACGTTTGGTG; 3′ CGTCGCCGCTCTCCATATG
Gene/Insert 2
  Gene/Insert name: RNASEH2C
  Species: H. sapiens (human)
  Mutation: Shine Dalgarno sequence upstream of start codon
  Entrez Gene: RNASEH2C (a.k.a. AGS3, AYP1)
  Cloning method: Restriction Enzyme; 5′ cloning site ClaI (not destroyed); 3′ cloning site KpnI (not destroyed)
  Sequencing primers: 5′ AATTGGAAAGGTTTGAAACGAC; 3′ CTGTATTGTCTCTCTCCAGC
Gene/Insert 3
  Gene/Insert name: RNASEH2A-D34A/D169A
  Species: H. sapiens (human)
  Insert size (bp): 900
  Mutation: Shine Dalgarno sequence upstream of start codon; D34A and D169A catalytic site mutations
  Cloning method: Restriction Enzyme; 5′ cloning site KpnI (not destroyed); 3′ cloning site SacI/NotI (not destroyed)
  Sequencing primers: 5′ ATTCACGCACAGGTGCCCG; 3′ CCGGGAGCTGCATGTGTCAGAGG
Terms and licenses: Academic/Nonprofit Terms; Industry Terms: Not Available to Industry
How to cite: pGEX6P1‐hsRNASEH2BCA(D34A/D169A) was a gift from Andrew Jackson & Martin Reijns (Addgene plasmid # 108693 ; http://n2t.net/addgene:108693 ; RRID:Addgene_108693)
