[The description below was written by a language model from this plasmid's Addgene catalogue record and pLannotate feature annotations shown in this document.]
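Description:
pGEX6P1‐hsRNASEH2BCA(D34A/D169A) is a bacterial expression plasmid of about 7.4 kb, built on the pGEX6P1 backbone, that co-expresses all three subunits of human RNase H2 in E. coli so the trimeric enzyme can be purified as a complex. It replicates from a high-copy ColE1/pMB1-type origin and is selected with ampicillin through the β-lactamase (AmpR) gene. The backbone also carries lacI with its own promoter, supplying the lac repressor, along with residual lac promoter/lacZα sequence and short rop and bom fragments.

The payload is a single polycistronic unit driven by the tac promoter, a strong trp/lac hybrid, followed by a lac operator, which makes expression repressible by LacI and inducible with IPTG. The first reading frame encodes Schistosoma japonicum glutathione S-transferase fused at its C-terminus to RNASEH2B, which lacks its own initiator methionine. RNASEH2C and RNASEH2A follow as untagged open reading frames, each preceded by its own Shine-Dalgarno element, annotated as the phage T7 gene 10 ribosome binding site, so that all three proteins are translated independently from one transcript. The subunits were assembled sequentially through SalI, ClaI, KpnI and SacI/NotI sites, with a SacI site added between the RNASEH2A stop codon and NotI.

Only RNASEH2B carries the affinity tag, so purification through GST recovers the two untagged subunits by virtue of their assembly with it. The catalytic subunit RNASEH2A bears D34A and D169A substitutions in its catalytic site. The construct is therefore suited to producing a catalytic-site mutant RNase H2 complex, for example as a counterpart to active enzyme in biochemical or structural work.
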