Features (pLannotate 1.2.2; 21 found; start..end, strand, type, name):
     99..127     +  promoter       tac promoter: strong E. coli promoter; hybrid between the trp and lac UV5 promoters
    135..151     +  protein_bind   lac operator: The lac repressor binds to the lac operator to inhibit transcription in E. coli. This inhibition can be relieved by adding lactose or isopropyl-β-D-thiogalactopyranoside (IPTG). lac repressor encoded by lacI
    174..827     +  CDS            GST26_SCHJA: Experimental evidence at protein level: Swiss-Prot protein existence level 1. GST isoenzymes appear to play a central role in the parasite detoxification system. Other functions are also suspected including a role in increasing the solubility of haematin in the parasite gut. From Schistosoma japonicum (Blood fluke).
    885..1820    +  CDS            RNASEH2B: RNH2B_HUMAN - Also known as DLEU8. Experimental evidence at protein level: Swiss-Prot protein existence level 1. Non catalytic subunit of RNase H2, an endonuclease that specifically degrades the RNA of RNA:DNA hybrids. Participates in DNA replication, possibly by mediating the removal of lagging-strand Okazaki fragment RNA primers during DNA replication. Mediates the excision of single ribonucleotides from DNA:RNA duplexes. From Homo sapiens (Human).
   1838..1860    +  RBS            RBS: efficient ribosome binding site from bacteriophage T7 gene 10 (Olins and Rangwala, 1989)
   1868..2359    +  CDS            RNASEH2C: RNH2C_HUMAN - Also known as AYP1. Experimental evidence at protein level: Swiss-Prot protein existence level 1. Non catalytic subunit of RNase H2, an endonuclease that specifically degrades the RNA of RNA:DNA hybrids. Participates in DNA replication, possibly by mediating the removal of lagging-strand Okazaki fragment RNA primers during DNA replication. Mediates the excision of single ribonucleotides from DNA:RNA duplexes. From Homo sapiens (Human).
   2370..2392    +  RBS            RBS: efficient ribosome binding site from bacteriophage T7 gene 10 (Olins and Rangwala, 1989)
   2400..3296    +  CDS            RNASEH2A: RNH2A_HUMAN - Also known as RNASEHI, RNHIA. Experimental evidence at protein level: Swiss-Prot protein existence level 1. Catalytic subunit of RNase HII, an endonuclease that specifically degrades the RNA of RNA:DNA hybrids. Participates in DNA replication, possibly by mediating the removal of lagging-strand Okazaki fragment RNA primers during DNA replication. Mediates the excision of single ribonucleotides from DNA:RNA duplexes. From Homo sapiens (Human).
   3333..3372    +  CDS            rop (fragment): Rop protein, which maintains plasmids at low copy number; rop
   3474..3514    +  misc_feature   bom (fragment): basis of mobility region from pBR322
   3619..3723    +  promoter       AmpR promoter: bla
   3724..4584    +  CDS            AmpR: β-lactamase; bla; confers resistance to ampicillin, carbenicillin, and related antibiotics
   4755..5343    +  rep_origin     ori: high-copy-number ColE1/pMB1/pBR322/pUC origin of replication
   5529..5580    -  misc_feature   bom (fragment): basis of mobility region from pBR322
   5587..5664    +  promoter       lacI promoter: lacI
   5665..6747    +  CDS            lacI: lac repressor; lacI; The lac repressor binds to the lac operator to inhibit transcription in E. coli. This inhibition can be relieved by adding lactose or isopropyl-β-D-thiogalactopyranoside (IPTG).
   6760..6781    +  protein_bind   CAP binding site: CAP binding activates transcription in the presence of cAMP. E. coli catabolite activator protein
   6796..6826    +  promoter       lac promoter: promoter for the E. coli lac operon
   6834..6850    +  protein_bind   lac operator: The lac repressor binds to the lac operator to inhibit transcription in E. coli. This inhibition can be relieved by adding lactose or isopropyl-β-D-thiogalactopyranoside (IPTG). lac repressor encoded by lacI
   6870..7043    +  CDS            lacZα: LacZα fragment of β-galactosidase; lacZ fragment
   7307..23      -  CDS            yciV (fragment) (across the origin): RNAAM_ECOLI - Also known as trpH From Escherichia coli (strain K12).
>Addgene plasmid #108693 | pGEX6P1‐hsRNASEH2BCA(D34A/D169A) | addgene full sequence | sequence record 208987 | Addgene NGS Result
ACTGCATAATTCGTGTCGCTCAAGGCGCACTCCCGTTCTGGATAATGTTTTTTGCGCCGACATCATAACG
GTTCTGGCAAATATTCTGAAATGAGCTGTTGACAATTAATCATCGGCTCGTATAATGTGTGGAATTGTGA
GCGGATAACAATTTCACACAGGAAACAGTATTCATGTCCCCTATACTAGGTTATTGGAAAATTAAGGGCC
TTGTGCAACCCACTCGACTTCTTTTGGAATATCTTGAAGAAAAATATGAAGAGCATTTGTATGAGCGCGA
TGAAGGTGATAAATGGCGAAACAAAAAGTTTGAATTGGGTTTGGAGTTTCCCAATCTTCCTTATTATATT
GATGGTGATGTTAAATTAACACAGTCTATGGCCATCATACGTTATATAGCTGACAAGCACAACATGTTGG
GTGGTTGTCCAAAAGAGCGTGCAGAGATTTCAATGCTTGAAGGAGCGGTTTTGGATATTAGATACGGTGT
TTCGAGAATTGCATATAGTAAAGACTTTGAAACTCTCAAAGTTGATTTTCTTAGCAAGCTACCTGAAATG
CTGAAAATGTTCGAAGATCGTTTATGTCATAAAACATATTTAAATGGTGATCATGTAACCCATCCTGACT
TCATGTTGTATGACGCTCTTGATGTTGTTTTATACATGGACCCAATGTGCCTGGATGCGTTCCCAAAATT
AGTTTGTTTTAAAAAACGTATTGAAGCTATCCCACAAATTGATAAGTACTTGAAATCCAGCAAGTATATA
GCATGGCCTTTGCAGGGCTGGCAAGCCACGTTTGGTGGTGGCGACCATCCTCCAAAATCGGATCTGGAAG
TTCTGTTCCAGGGGCCCCTGGGATCCCCGGAATTCCCGGGTCGACTCGCCGCTGGCGTGGACTGCGGGGA
CGGGGTTGGCGCCCGGCAGCACGTGTTCCTGGTTTCAGAATATTTAAAAGATGCTTCAAAGAAGATGAAA
AATGGGCTAATGTTTGTAAAACTGGTTAACCCCTGTTCAGGAGAAGGAGCCATTTACTTGTTCAATATGT
GTCTACAGCAGCTGTTTGAAGTAAAAGTTTTCAAGGAAAAACACCATTCTTGGTTTATAAATCAATCAGT
TCAATCAGGAGGTCTTCTCCATTTTGCCACACCTGTGGATCCTCTATTTCTGCTTCTCCACTACCTCATA
AAGGCTGATAAGGAGGGGAAGTTTCAGCCCCTTGATCAAGTTGTGGTGGATAACGTGTTTCCAAATTGCA
TCTTGTTGCTGAAACTTCCTGGACTTGAGAAGTTACTTCATCATGTGACAGAGGAAAAAGGTAATCCAGA
AATAGACAACAAGAAATATTACAAGTACAGCAAAGAGAAGACATTAAAGTGGCTGGAAAAAAAGGTTAAT
CAAACTGTGGCAGCATTAAAAACCAATAATGTGAATGTCAGTTCCCGGGTACAGTCAACTGCATTTTTCT
CTGGTGACCAAGCTTCCACTGACAAGGAAGAGGATTATATTCGTTATGCCCATGGTCTGATATCTGACTA
CATCCCTAAAGAATTAAGTGATGACTTATCTAAATACTTAAAGCTTCCAGAACCTTCAGCCTCATTGCCA
AATCCTCCATCAAAGAAAATAAAGTTATCAGATGAGCCTGTAGAAGCAAAAGAAGATTACACTAAGTTTA
ATACTAAAGATTTGAAGACTGAAAAGAAAAATAGCAAAATGACTGCAGCTCAGAAGGCTTTGGCTAAAGT
TGACAAGAGTGGAATGAAAAGTATTGATACCTTTTTTGGGGTAAAAAATAAAAAAAAAATTGGAAAGGTT
TGAAACGACCATCGATTTTTGTTTAACTTTAAGAAGGAGATATACATATGGAGAGCGGCGACGAAGCGGC
CATCGAGAGGCACCGCGTCCACTTGCGCTCCGCCACATTGCGCGACGCCGTACCCGCCACACTGCATCTG
CTGCCCTGCGAGGTTGCGGTGGACGGGCCCGCCCCGGTGGGGCGCTTCTTCACGCCCGCCATCCGCCAGG
GCCCCGAGGGACTCGAAGTGTCGTTTCGGGGCCGCTGTCTACGGGGAGAGGAGGTGGCGGTGCCGCCTGG
CCTCGTGGGATACGTGATGGTGACAGAAGAGAAGAAGGTGTCGATGGGGAAGCCAGACCCCTTGCGGGAT
TCCGGGACTGACGACCAAGAGGAGGAGCCGCTGGAGCGGGACTTCGACCGCTTCATTGGAGCCACTGCCA
ACTTCAGCCGCTTCACCCTGTGGGGTCTGGAGACCATCCCTGGCCCGGATGCCAAAGTGCGTGGGGCCTT
AACTTGGCCCAGCCTTGCGGCAGCGATTCACGCACAGGTGCCCGAGGACTAGGGTACCTTTTGTTTAACT
TTAAGAAGGAGATATACATATGGATCTCAGCGAGCTGGAGAGAGACAATACAGGCCGCTGTCGCCTGAGT
TCGCCTGTGCCCGCGGTGTGCCGCAAGGAGCCTTGCGTCCTGGGCGTCGCTGAGGCGGGCAGGGGCCCCG
TGCTGGGCCCCATGGTCTACGCCATCTGTTATTGTCCCCTGCCTCGCCTGGCAGATCTGGAGGCGCTGAA
AGTGGCAGACTCAAAGACCCTATTGGAGAGCGAGCGGGAAAGGCTGTTTGCGAAAATGGAGGACACGGAC
TTTGTCGGCTGGGCGCTGGATGTGCTGTCTCCAAACCTCATCTCTACCAGCATGCTTGGGCGGGTCAAAT
ACAACCTGAACTCCCTGTCACATGATACAGCCACTGGGCTTATACAGTATGCATTGGACCAGGGCGTGAA
CGTCACCCAGGTATTCGTGGACACCGTAGGGATGCCAGAGACATACCAGGCGCGGCTGCAGCAAAGTTTT
CCCGGGATTGAGGTGACGGTCAAGGCCAAAGCAGCTGCCCTCTACCCGGTGGTTAGTGCTGCCAGCATCT
GTGCCAAGGTGGCCCGGGACCAGGCCGTGAAGAAATGGCAGTTCGTGGAGAAACTGCAGGACTTGGATAC
TGATTATGGCTCAGGCTACCCCAATGATCCCAAGACAAAAGCGTGGTTGAAGGAGCACGTGGAGCCTGTG
TTCGGCTTCCCCCAGTTTGTCCGGTTCAGCTGGCGCACGGCCCAGACCATCCTGGAGAAAGAGGCGGAAG
ATGTTATATGGGAGGACTCAGCATCCGAGAATCAGGAGGGACTCAGGAAGATCACATCCTACTTCCTCAA
TGAAGGGTCCCAAGCCCGTCCCCGTTCTTCCCACCGATATTTCCTGGAACGCGGCCTGGAGTCAGCAACC
AGCCTCTAGGAGCTCGCGGCCGCATCGTGACTGACTGACGATCTGCCTCGCGCGTTTCGGTGATGACGGT
GAAAACCTCTGACACATGCAGCTCCCGGAGACGGTCACAGCTTGTCTGTAAGCGGATGCCGGGAGCAGAC
AAGCCCGTCAGGGCGCGTCAGCGGGTGTTGGCGGGTGTCGGGGCGCAGCCATGACCCAGTCACGTAGCGA
TAGCGGAGTGTATAATTCTTGAAGACGAAAGGGCCTCGTGATACGCCTATTTTTATAGGTTAATGTCATG
ATAATAATGGTTTCTTAGACGTCAGGTGGCACTTTTCGGGGAAATGTGCGCGGAACCCCTATTTGTTTAT
TTTTCTAAATACATTCAAATATGTATCCGCTCATGAGACAATAACCCTGATAAATGCTTCAATAATATTG
AAAAAGGAAGAGTATGAGTATTCAACATTTCCGTGTCGCCCTTATTCCCTTTTTTGCGGCATTTTGCCTT
CCTGTTTTTGCTCACCCAGAAACGCTGGTGAAAGTAAAAGATGCTGAAGATCAGTTGGGTGCACGAGTGG
GTTACATCGAACTGGATCTCAACAGCGGTAAGATCCTTGAGAGTTTTCGCCCCGAAGAACGTTTTCCAAT
GATGAGCACTTTTAAAGTTCTGCTATGTGGCGCGGTATTATCCCGTGTTGACGCCGGGCAAGAGCAACTC
GGTCGCCGCATACACTATTCTCAGAATGACTTGGTTGAGTACTCACCAGTCACAGAAAAGCATCTTACGG
ATGGCATGACAGTAAGAGAATTATGCAGTGCTGCCATAACCATGAGTGATAACACTGCGGCCAACTTACT
TCTGACAACGATCGGAGGACCGAAGGAGCTAACCGCTTTTTTGCACAACATGGGGGATCATGTAACTCGC
CTTGATCGTTGGGAACCGGAGCTGAATGAAGCCATACCAAACGACGAGCGTGACACCACGATGCCTGCAG
CAATGGCAACAACGTTGCGCAAACTATTAACTGGCGAACTACTTACTCTAGCTTCCCGGCAACAATTAAT
AGACTGGATGGAGGCGGATAAAGTTGCAGGACCACTTCTGCGCTCGGCCCTTCCGGCTGGCTGGTTTATT
GCTGATAAATCTGGAGCCGGTGAGCGTGGGTCTCGCGGTATCATTGCAGCACTGGGGCCAGATGGTAAGC
CCTCCCGTATCGTAGTTATCTACACGACGGGGAGTCAGGCAACTATGGATGAACGAAATAGACAGATCGC
TGAGATAGGTGCCTCACTGATTAAGCATTGGTAACTGTCAGACCAAGTTTACTCATATATACTTTAGATT
GATTTAAAACTTCATTTTTAATTTAAAAGGATCTAGGTGAAGATCCTTTTTGATAATCTCATGACCAAAA
TCCCTTAACGTGAGTTTTCGTTCCACTGAGCGTCAGACCCCGTAGAAAAGATCAAAGGATCTTCTTGAGA
TCCTTTTTTTCTGCGCGTAATCTGCTGCTTGCAAACAAAAAAACCACCGCTACCAGCGGTGGTTTGTTTG
CCGGATCAAGAGCTACCAACTCTTTTTCCGAAGGTAACTGGCTTCAGCAGAGCGCAGATACCAAATACTG
TCCTTCTAGTGTAGCCGTAGTTAGGCCACCACTTCAAGAACTCTGTAGCACCGCCTACATACCTCGCTCT
GCTAATCCTGTTACCAGTGGCTGCTGCCAGTGGCGATAAGTCGTGTCTTACCGGGTTGGACTCAAGACGA
TAGTTACCGGATAAGGCGCAGCGGTCGGGCTGAACGGGGGGTTCGTGCACACAGCCCAGCTTGGAGCGAA
CGACCTACACCGAACTGAGATACCTACAGCGTGAGCTATGAGAAAGCGCCACGCTTCCCGAAGGGAGAAA
GGCGGACAGGTATCCGGTAAGCGGCAGGGTCGGAACAGGAGAGCGCACGAGGGAGCTTCCAGGGGGAAAC
GCCTGGTATCTTTATAGTCCTGTCGGGTTTCGCCACCTCTGACTTGAGCGTCGATTTTTGTGATGCTCGT
CAGGGGGGCGGAGCCTATGGAAAAACGCCAGCAACGCGGCCTTTTTACGGTTCCTGGCCTTTTGCTGGCC
TTTTGCTCACATGTTCTTTCCTGCGTTATCCCCTGATTCTGTGGATAACCGTATTACCGCCTTTGAGTGA
GCTGATACCGCTCGCCGCAGCCGAACGACCGAGCGCAGCGAGTCAGTGAGCGAGGAAGCGGAAGAGCGCC
TGATGCGGTATTTTCTCCTTACGCATCTGTGCGGTATTTCACACCGCATAAATTCCGACACCATCGAATG
GCGCAAAACCTTTCGCGGTATGGCATGATAGCGCCCGGAAGAGAGTCAATTCAGGGTGGTGAATGTGAAA
CCAGTAACGTTATACGATGTCGCAGAGTATGCCGGTGTCTCTTATCAGACCGTTTCCCGCGTGGTGAACC
AGGCCAGCCACGTTTCTGCGAAAACGCGGGAAAAAGTGGAAGCGGCGATGGCGGAGCTGAATTACATTCC
CAACCGCGTGGCACAACAACTGGCGGGCAAACAGTCGTTGCTGATTGGCGTTGCCACCTCCAGTCTGGCC
CTGCACGCGCCGTCGCAAATTGTCGCGGCGATTAAATCTCGCGCCGATCAACTGGGTGCCAGCGTGGTGG
TGTCGATGGTAGAACGAAGCGGCGTCGAAGCCTGTAAAGCGGCGGTGCACAATCTTCTCGCGCAACGCGT
CAGTGGGCTGATCATTAACTATCCGCTGGATGACCAGGATGCCATTGCTGTGGAAGCTGCCTGCACTAAT
GTTCCGGCGTTATTTCTTGATGTCTCTGACCAGACACCCATCAACAGTATTATTTTCTCCCATGAAGACG
GTACGCGACTGGGCGTGGAGCATCTGGTCGCATTGGGTCACCAGCAAATCGCGCTGTTAGCGGGCCCATT
AAGTTCTGTCTCGGCGCGTCTGCGTCTGGCTGGCTGGCATAAATATCTCACTCGCAATCAAATTCAGCCG
ATAGCGGAACGGGAAGGCGACTGGAGTGCCATGTCCGGTTTTCAACAAACCATGCAAATGCTGAATGAGG
GCATCGTTCCCACTGCGATGCTGGTTGCCAACGATCAGATGGCGCTGGGCGCAATGCGCGCCATTACCGA
GTCCGGGCTGCGCGTTGGTGCGGATATCTCGGTAGTGGGATACGACGATACCGAAGACAGCTCATGTTAT
ATCCCGCCGTTAACCACCATCAAACAGGATTTTCGCCTGCTGGGGCAAACCAGCGTGGACCGCTTGCTGC
AACTCTCTCAGGGCCAGGCGGTGAAGGGCAATCAGCTGTTGCCCGTCTCACTGGTGAAAAGAAAAACCAC
GCTAGCGCCCAATACGCAAACCGCCTCTCCCCGCGCGTTGGCCGATTCATTAATGCAGCTGGCACGACAG
GTTTCCCGACTGGAAAGCGGGCAGTGAGCGCAACGCAATTAATGTAAGTTAGCTCACTCATTAGGCACCC
CAGGCTTTACACTTTATGCTTCCGGCTCGTATGTTGTGTGGAATTGTGAGCGGATAACAATTTCACACAG
GAAACAGCTATGACCATGATTACGGATTCACTGGCCGTCGTTTTACAACGTCGTGACTGGGAAAACCCTG
GCGTTACCCAACTTAATCGCCTTGCAGCACATCCCCCTTTCGCCAGCTGGCGTAATAGCGAAGAGGCCCG
CACCGATCGCCCTTCCCAACAGTTGCGCAGCCTGAATGGCGAATGGCGCTTTGCCTGGTTTCCGGCACCA
GAAGCGGTGCCGGAAAGCTGGCTGGAGTGCGATCTTCCTGAGGCCGATACTGTCGTCGTCCCCTCAAACT
GGCAGATGCACGGTTACGATGCGCCCATCTACACCAACGTGACCTATCCCATTACGGTCAATCCGCCGTT
TGTTCCCACGGAGAATCCGACGGGTTGTTACTCGCTCACATTTAATGTTGATGAAAGCTGGCTACAGGAA
GGCCAGACGCGAATTATTTTTGATGGCGTTGGAATTAGCTTATCGACTGCACGGTGCACCAATGCTTCTG
GCGTCAGGCAGCCATCGGAAGCTGTGGTATGGCTGTGCAGGTCGTAAATC
